Addgene plasmid #175432: pUC57-HBB-nLuc
Purpose: Used to generate IVT RNA for translation extracts
Depositing lab: Britt Glaunsinger. Depositing organization: University of California, Berkeley. Publication: The N-terminal domain of SARS-CoV-2 nsp1 plays key roles in suppression of cellular gene expression and preservation of viral gene expression. Mendez AS, Ly M, Gonzalez-Sanchez AM, Hartenian E, Ingolia NT, Cate JH, Glaunsinger BA. Cell Rep. 2021 Oct 19;37(3):109841. doi: 10.1016/j.celrep.2021.109841. Epub 2021 Sep 30. PubMed 34624207.
Backbone
  Vector backbone: pUC57
  Backbone size w/o insert (bp): 2257
  Total vector size (bp): 2839
  Vector type: Bacterial Expression, Luciferase
Growth in bacteria
  Bacterial resistance: Kanamycin, 50 μg/mL
  Growth temperature: 37°C
  Growth strain: DH5alpha
  Copy number: High Copy
Gene/Insert
  Gene/Insert name: HBB-nLuc (alt name: HBB-nLuc (IVT))
  Species: Synthetic
  Insert size (bp): 588
  Promoter: T7
  Cloning method: Unknown
  Sequencing primers: 5′ M13 forward; 3′ M13 reverse
Terms and licenses: Academic/Nonprofit Terms; Industry Terms: Not Available to Industry
How to cite: pUC57-HBB-nLuc was a gift from Britt Glaunsinger (Addgene plasmid # 175432 ; http://n2t.net/addgene:175432 ; RRID:Addgene_175432)
