[The description below was written by a language model from this plasmid's Addgene catalogue record and pLannotate feature annotations shown in this document.]
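Description:
pUC57-HBB-nLuc is a small, high-copy bacterial cloning plasmid built on the pUC57 backbone. It serves as a template for in vitro transcription of a luciferase reporter mRNA. It is propagated in E. coli through the ColE1/pUC-type origin of replication and selected with kanamycin, with resistance supplied by an aph(3')-Ia aminoglycoside phosphotransferase gene. The catalogue lists a total size of 2,839 bp, while the sequenced record is 2,845 nt, a minor discrepancy. Backbone remnants in the annotation include a fragment of a multiple cloning site, an rrnB T1 terminator and a short piece of lacZα. The insert lies between the standard M13 forward and reverse primer sites used for sequencing.

The payload is a synthetic insert of about 588 bp in which a bacteriophage T7 promoter sits upstream of a human codon-optimized NanoLuc (Nluc) luciferase coding sequence. A short unannotated stretch of roughly 55 nt lies between the promoter and the start of Nluc. Given the "HBB" in the construct name, this stretch probably corresponds to a leader derived from the beta-globin (HBB) gene, although the record does not describe the element explicitly. No polyadenylation signal, encoded poly(A) tract or T7 terminator is annotated downstream of the reporter.

The stated purpose is to generate in vitro transcribed RNA for use in translation extracts. T7 RNA polymerase produces the HBB-nLuc transcript, and luminescence from the translated NanoLuc gives a sensitive readout of translation efficiency. The associated publication concerns how SARS-CoV-2 nsp1 suppresses cellular gene expression. This suggests the RNA serves as a representative cellular-type reporter message in such assays, but the record does not state that role directly.
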