Features (pLannotate 1.2.2; 7 found; start..end, strand, type, name):
    188..1003    -  CDS            KanR: aminoglycoside phosphotransferase; aph(3')-Ia; confers resistance to kanamycin in bacteria or G418 (Geneticin®) in eukaryotes
   1119..1141    +  misc_feature   MCS (fragment): pBluescript multiple cloning site
   1141..1187    +  terminator     rrnB T1 terminator: transcription terminator T1 from the E. coli rrnB gene
   1289..1332    -  CDS            lacZα (fragment): LacZα fragment of β-galactosidase; lacZ fragment
   1394..1412    +  promoter       T7 promoter: promoter for bacteriophage T7 RNA polymerase
   1469..1981    +  CDS            Nluc: NanoLuc® luciferase human codon-optimized
   2309..52      -  rep_origin     ori (across the origin): high-copy-number ColE1/pMB1/pBR322/pUC origin of replication
>Addgene plasmid #175432 | pUC57-HBB-nLuc | addgene full sequence | sequence record 345031 | Addgene NGS Result
TGGTTTTTTTGTTTGCAAGCAGCAGATTACGCGCAGAAAAAAAGGATCTCAAGAAGATCCTTTGATCTTT
TCTACGGGGTCTGACGCTCTATTCAACAAAGCCGCCGTCCCGTCAAGTCAGCGTAAATGGGTAGGGGGCT
TCAAATCGTCCGCTCTGCCAGTGTTACAACCAATTAACAAATTCTGATTAGAAAAACTCATCGAGCATCA
AATGAAACTGCAATTTATTCATATCAGGATTATCAATACCATATTTTTGAAAAAGCCGTTTCTGTAATGA
AGGAGAAAACTCACCGAGGCAGTTCCATAGGATGGCAAGATCCTGGTATCGGTCTGCGATTCCGACTCGT
CCAACATCAATACAACCTATTAATTTCCCCTCGTCAAAAATAAGGTTATCAAGTGAGAAATCACCATGAG
TGACGACTGAATCCGGTGAGAATGGCAAAAGCTTATGCATTTCTTTCCAGACTTGTTCAACAGGCCAGCC
ATTACGCTCGTCATCAAAATCACTCGCATCAACCAAACCGTTATTCATTCGTGATTGCGCCTGAGCGAGA
CGAAATACGCGATCGCTGTTAAAAGGACAATTACAAACAGGAATCGAATGCAACCGGCGCAGGAACACTG
CCAGCGCATCAACAATATTTTCACCTGAATCAGGATATTCTTCTAATACCTGGAATGCTGTTTTCCCGGG
GATCGCAGTGGTGAGTAACCATGCATCATCAGGAGTACGGATAAAATGCTTGATGGTCGGAAGAGGCATA
AATTCCGTCAGCCAGTTTAGTCTGACCATCTCATCTGTAACATCATTGGCAACGCTACCTTTGCCATGTT
TCAGAAACAACTCTGGCGCATCGGGCTTCCCATACAATCGATAGATTGTCGCACCTGATTGCCCGACATT
ATCGCGAGCCCATTTATACCCATATAAATCAGCATCCATGTTGGAATTTAATCGCGGCCTCGAGCAAGAC
GTTTCCCGTTGAATATGGCTCATAACACCCCTTGTATTACTGTTTATGTAAGCAGACAGTTTTATTGTTC
ATGATGATATATTTTTATCTTGTGCAATGTAACATCAGAGATTTTGAGACACAACGTGGCTTTCCCCCGC
CGCTCTAGAACTAGTGGATCCAAATAAAACGAAAGGCTCAGTCGAAAGACTGGGCCTTTCGTTTTATCTG
TTGTTTGTCGCATTATACGAGACGTCCAGGTTGGGATACCTGAAACAAAACCCATCGTACGGCCAAGGAA
GTCTCCAATAACTGTGATCCACCACAAGCGCCAGGGTTTTCCCAGTCACGACGTTGTAAAACGACGGCCA
GTCATGCATAATCCGCACGCATCTGGAATAAGGAAGTGCCATTCCGCCTGACCTCCGAATTCGTAATACG
ACTCACTATAGGACATTTGCTTCTGACACAACTGTGTTCACTAGCAACCTCAAACAGACACCGCCACCAT
GGTCTTCACACTCGAAGATTTCGTTGGGGACTGGCGACAGACAGCCGGCTACAACCTGGACCAAGTCCTT
GAACAGGGAGGTGTGTCCAGTTTGTTTCAGAATCTCGGGGTGTCCGTAACTCCGATCCAAAGGATTGTCC
TGAGCGGTGAAAATGGGCTGAAGATCGACATCCATGTCATCATCCCGTATGAAGGTCTGAGCGGCGACCA
AATGGGCCAGATCGAAAAAATTTTTAAGGTGGTGTACCCTGTGGATGATCATCACTTTAAGGTGATCCTG
CACTATGGCACACTGGTAATCGACGGGGTTACGCCGAACATGATCGACTATTTCGGACGGCCGTATGAAG
GCATCGCCGTGTTCGACGGCAAAAAGATCACTGTAACAGGGACCCTGTGGAACGGCAACAAAATTATCGA
CGAGCGCCTGATCAACCCCGACGGCTCCCTGCTGTTCCGAGTAACCATCAACGGAGTGACCGGCTGGCGG
CTGTGCGAACGCATTCTGGCGGCGGCCGCGATTATAAGGACCACGATGGTGACTATAAGGATCACGATAT
CGATTATAAAGACGACGATGACAAGTAGGGTACCAGGCTAGGTGGAGGCTCAGTGATGATAAGTCTGCGA
TGGTGGATGCATGTGTCATGGTCATAGCTGTTTCCTGTGTGAAATTGTTATCCGCTCAGAGGGCACAATC
CTATTCCGCGCTATCCGACAATCTCCAAGACATTAGGTGGAGTTCAGTTCGGCGTATGGCATATGTCGCT
GGAAAGAACATGTGAGCAAAAGGCCAGCAAAAGGCCAGGAACCGTAAAAAGGCCGCGTTGCTGGCGTTTT
TCCATAGGCTCCGCCCCCCTGACGAGCATCACAAAAATCGACGCTCAAGTCAGAGGTGGCGAAACCCGAC
AGGACTATAAAGATACCAGGCGTTTCCCCCTGGAAGCTCCCTCGTGCGCTCTCCTGTTCCGACCCTGCCG
CTTACCGGATACCTGTCCGCCTTTCTCCCTTCGGGAAGCGTGGCGCTTTCTCATAGCTCACGCTGTAGGT
ATCTCAGTTCGGTGTAGGTCGTTCGCTCCAAGCTGGGCTGTGTGCACGAACCCCCCGTTCAGCCCGACCG
CTGCGCCTTATCCGGTAACTATCGTCTTGAGTCCAACCCGGTAAGACACGACTTATCGCCACTGGCAGCA
GCCACTGGTAACAGGATTAGCAGAGCGAGGTATGTAGGCGGTGCTACAGAGTTCTTGAAGTGGTGGCCTA
ACTACGGCTACACTAGAAGAACAGTATTTGGTATCTGCGCTCTGCTGAAGCCAGTTACCTTCGGAAAAAG
AGTTGGTAGCTCTTGATCCGGCAAACAAACCACCGCTGGTAGCGG
